Addgene plasmid #168980: pYFAC-CH4
Purpose: (Empty Backbone) AMA1 based expression in filamentous fungi.pYFAC-pyroA carrying PalcA-T1-PalcS/M-T2-PaldA expression cassette ; unique restriction site: PacI for PalcA, NotI for PalcS, AsiSI for PalcM, AscI for PaldA
Depositing lab: Yit Heng Chooi. Depositing organization: University of Western Australia. Publication: Heterologous biosynthesis of elsinochrome A sheds light on the formation of the photosensitive perylenequinone system. Hu J, Sarrami F, Li H, Zhang G, Stubbs KA, Lacey E, Stewart SG, Karton A, Piggott AM, Chooi YH. Chem Sci. 2018 Nov 22;10(5):1457-1465. doi: 10.1039/c8sc02870b. eCollection 2019 Feb 7. PubMed 30809363.
Backbone
  Vector backbone: pYFAC-pyroA
  Backbone size (bp): 17590
  Modifications to backbone: Contains four alcohol inducible promoters for heterologous expression: PalcA promoter, a bidirectional PalcS/M promoter and a PaldA along with terminators in between.
  Vector type: Synthetic Biology ; Heterologous expression in Aspergillus nidulans and related filamentous fungi
  Selectable markers: URA3 ; pyroA
Growth in bacteria
  Bacterial resistance: Ampicillin, 100 μg/mL
  Growth temperature: 37°C
  Growth strain: DH5alpha
  Growth instructions: For improved transformation efficiency, using a DH10B E coli such as 10-beta, and electroporation.
  Copy number: Unknown
Terms and licenses: Academic/Nonprofit Terms; Industry Terms: Not Available to Industry
Depositor comments: A detailed protocol on how to use this plasmid for fungal biosynthetic gene cluster elucidation projects can be found in Roux I., Chooi Y.H. (2022) Heterologous Expression of Fungal Biosynthetic Pathways in Aspergillus nidulans Using Episomal Vectors. In: Skellam E. (eds) Engineering Natural Product Biosynthesis. Methods in Molecular Biology, vol 2489. Humana, New York, NY. https://doi.org/10.1007/978-1-0716-2273-5_5
How to cite: pYFAC-CH4 was a gift from Yit Heng Chooi (Addgene plasmid # 168980 ; http://n2t.net/addgene:168980 ; RRID:Addgene_168980)
