[The description below was written by a language model from this plasmid's Addgene catalogue record and pLannotate feature annotations shown in this document.]
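Description:
pYFAC-CH4 is an empty, roughly 17.5 kb tri-host shuttle vector built on the pYFAC-pyroA backbone for episomal heterologous expression in Aspergillus nidulans and related filamentous fungi. In E. coli it is maintained by a high-copy ColE1/pUC-type origin with β-lactamase-mediated ampicillin resistance. In Saccharomyces cerevisiae the 2μ origin and the URA3 auxotrophic marker (with its own promoter) support replication and selection, an arrangement generally used for assembling inserts by yeast recombination. In the fungal host, the large AMA1 sequence from A. nidulans allows autonomous plasmid replication without chromosomal integration. The pyroA marker complements pyridoxine auxotrophy. The annotation software picks this gene up only as three adjacent fragments matching pyridoxal 5'-phosphate synthase homologues from other organisms, which is consistent with an intron-containing fungal pyroA gene. Short remnants of lac, lacZα, rop, bom, f1/M13 and ptrA sequences are also detected and appear to be leftovers from vector construction.

The payload is a four-promoter expression cassette described in the catalogue as PalcA-T1-PalcS/M-T2-PaldA. It comprises the alcohol-inducible PalcA promoter, a bidirectional PalcS/PalcM promoter and PaldA, separated by terminators. Each promoter has a unique restriction site for inserting a gene (PacI, NotI, AsiSI and AscI respectively), so up to four open reading frames can be loaded and co-induced from one plasmid. These promoters and terminators are not annotated in the automated feature table, which leaves the corresponding regions unlabelled. The vector is intended for reconstituting and elucidating fungal biosynthetic gene clusters, and it was deposited with work on the heterologous biosynthesis of elsinochrome A.
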