Features (pLannotate 1.2.2; 22 found; start..end, strand, type, name):
    603..698     +  CDS            PDX13 (fragment): PDX13_ARATH - Also known as GIP2, PDX1L3, RSR4. Experimental evidence at protein level: Swiss-Prot protein existence level 1. Catalyzes the formation of pyridoxal 5'-phosphate from ribose 5-phosphate (RBP), glyceraldehyde 3-phosphate (G3P) and ammonia. The ammonia is provided by PDX2. Can also use ribulose 5-phosphate and dihydroxyacetone phosphate as substrates, resulting from enzyme- catalyzed isomerization of RBP and G3P, respectively. Also plays an indirect role in resistance to singlet oxygen-generating photosensitizers. From Arabidopsis thaliana (Mouse-ear cress).
    755..946     +  CDS            snz1 (fragment): PDX1_SCHPO - Experimental evidence at protein level: Swiss-Prot protein existence level 1. Catalyzes the formation of pyridoxal 5'-phosphate from ribose 5-phosphate (RBP), glyceraldehyde 3-phosphate (G3P) and ammonia. The ammonia is provided by PDX2. Can also use ribulose 5-phosphate and dihydroxyacetone phosphate as substrates, resulting from enzyme- catalyzed isomerization of RBP and G3P, respectively. Also plays an indirect role in resistance to singlet oxygen-generating photosensitizers. From Schizosaccharomyces pombe (strain 972 / ATCC 24843) (Fission yeast).
   1003..1629    +  CDS            pdxS (fragment): PDXS_THET8 - Experimental evidence at protein level: Swiss-Prot protein existence level 1. Catalyzes the formation of pyridoxal 5'-phosphate from ribose 5-phosphate (RBP), glyceraldehyde 3-phosphate (G3P) and ammonia. The ammonia is provided by the PdxT subunit. Can also use ribulose 5- phosphate and dihydroxyacetone phosphate as substrates, resulting from enzyme-catalyzed isomerization of RBP and G3P, respectively. From Thermus thermophilus (strain ATCC 27634 / DSM 579 / HB8).
   3252..4112    +  CDS            AmpR: β-lactamase; bla; confers resistance to ampicillin, carbenicillin, and related antibiotics
   4283..4871    +  rep_origin     ori: high-copy-number ColE1/pMB1/pBR322/pUC origin of replication
   5054..5146    +  CDS            lacI (fragment): lac repressor; lacI; The lac repressor binds to the lac operator to inhibit transcription in E. coli. This inhibition can be relieved by adding lactose or isopropyl-β-D-thiogalactopyranoside (IPTG).
   5159..5180    +  protein_bind   CAP binding site: CAP binding activates transcription in the presence of cAMP. E. coli catabolite activator protein
   5195..5225    +  promoter       lac promoter: promoter for the E. coli lac operon
   5229..5251    +  protein_bind   lac operator (fragment): The lac repressor binds to the lac operator to inhibit transcription in E. coli. This inhibition can be relieved by adding lactose or isopropyl-β-D-thiogalactopyranoside (IPTG). lac repressor encoded by lacI
   5290..6632    -  rep_origin     2μ ori: yeast 2μ plasmid origin of replication
   6700..6735    +  CDS            rop (fragment): Rop protein, which maintains plasmids at low copy number; rop
   6837..6886    +  misc_feature   bom (fragment): basis of mobility region from pBR322
   6894..7109    +  promoter       URA3 promoter: S. cerevisiae URA3
   7110..7913    +  CDS            URA3: orotidine-5'-phosphate decarboxylase, required for uracil biosynthesis; S. cerevisiae URA3; yeast auxotrophic marker, counterselectable with 5-fluoroorotic acid (5-FOA)
   7992..8043    +  misc_feature   bom (fragment): basis of mobility region from pBR322
   8044..8175    -  rep_origin     M13 ori (fragment): M13 bacteriophage origin of replication; arrow indicates direction of (+) strand synthesis
   8191..8348    +  CDS            lacZα (fragment): LacZα fragment of β-galactosidase; lacZ fragment
   8354..8405    -  misc_feature   bom (fragment): basis of mobility region from pBR322
   8424..8556    +  rep_origin     f1 ori (fragment) (sequence partly withheld): f1 bacteriophage origin of replication; arrow indicates direction of (+) strand synthesis
   8552..13800   +  rep_origin     AMA1: replication origin from Aspergillus nidulans (Aleksenko and Clutterbuck, 1996)
  13802..14111   +  rep_origin     M13 ori (fragment) (sequence partly withheld): M13 bacteriophage origin of replication; arrow indicates direction of (+) strand synthesis
  14110..14541   -  gene           ptrA (fragment): pyrithiamine resistance gene of Aspergillus oryzae (Kubodera et al., 2000) useful as a dominant selectable marker in Aspergillus
>Addgene plasmid #168980 | pYFAC-CH4 | addgene full sequence | sequence record 350001 | Addgene NGS Result
GCCCCCTGGTATCATGGTTGTTGGGTCTCATCACTCCTACTCAACATTGCACCTGATAGGGACATCAGAT
GCTGGATTACTAAGGTAATGTAAGGTCAGTTCGAGACCATCTGATATTACCACAAATACAATGGCGAGAG
AGTTTTTCGTAAAAGCCAATCCTTGGCGTTTCCAGCTGTTCCTGACGGTTGTAGGCCCAAGTCCGCGGGA
AACCGCCCACAAAGCGGCGTTTTTGCAGATTGGCAGATTTATGCTGGAAACTTACTGGGGAGATGGAGGG
GCACAAGCGCTGTGATTGGTTTTCAAAGCCGCGGCCGGATGGAACGAAGACATAATTCGGCGGGGACATG
AAAATGTGGGTGATCGATACGGAATTTTTGGTTCTTCGGAGGCGACAAAGGGCGCAACGGTCGAGGTTAG
TAGTTATCTTGACTCACACTTACAGGGCCCGTCTTCGGTCTTCTTAAGAACTGGGTTTTGCTGGGACTTC
CCCCCCACCTCTCTTTTCTACTGTGTCTCGTATCTATTTCTATACTCATTCTTTCACTTCTCTTAGTACC
ACCATTCCCTTCTAAATACACAGAATGGCTTCCAACGGTACCAATGGCGCCTCCGCCTCCAACAGCTTCA
CTGTGAAGGCCGGCTTGGCTCAGATGCTGAAGGGTGGTGTGATTATGGACGTCGTCAACGCGGAGCAGGT
ATGAGCGATTGTCATCAGGATACTTCCAGCCCTTTGACGCTAACATGACTTCTACAACAGGCCCGCATTG
CGGAGGAGGCCGGTGCCGCTGCCGTGATGGCCCTGGAGAGAGTCCCCGCCGACATCAGAGCCCAGGGTGG
CGTTGCCCGCATGTCTGACCCCAGCATGATCAAGGAGATCATGGCTGCTGTTACCATTCCTGTCATGGCC
AAAGCTCGTATCGGACACTTCGTTGAGTGCCAGGTAAGGCTGCCTTTCTCCCGTGGAAAGCCTGCATTGC
AGCTAACATGTGTAATTGTTAGATCCTCGAAGCCATTGGCGTTGACTACATCGACGAGTCCGAAGTCCTT
ACCCCTGCCGATGATGTCTACCACGTGAAGAAGCACGACTACAAGGTTCCTTTCGTCTGTGGTTGCCGCA
ACCTGGGCGAGGCCCTTCGTCGGATCGCCGAGGGTGCCGCTATGATCCGTACCAAGGGTGAGGCCGGTAC
CGGAGATGTTGTTGAAGCCGTCAAGCACATGCGCACGGTCAACTCCCAGATCGCCCGCGCCCGCTCCATC
CTCCAGAATTCCACCGACCCCGAGATTGAGCTGCGTGCCTACGCTCGTGAGCTTGAGGTCCCTTATGAGC
TTCTGCGCGAGACCGCCGAGAAGGGCCGTCTTCCCGTTGTCAACTTCGCCGCCGGCGGTGTTGCCACTCC
CGCTGATGCCGCACTCATGATGCAGCTGGGCTGCGACGGAGTGTTCGTCGGCTCTGGTATTTTCAAGTCT
GGTGATGCGAAGAAGCGCGCCAAGGCTATTGTCCAGGCCGTGACTCACTACAAGGACCCCAAGGTCCTCG
CTGAAGTCAGCGAGGGTCTGGGTGAGGCCATGGTTGGTATCAATGTCTCTCAGATGCCCGAGGCCGACCG
ATTGGCCAAGAGAGGATGGTAATTGCACTACTATCTCTACTTGTGATTCTTCTTATGTTCTTGTCATGAT
ATGGGCGTTGGAAAAGTTGATATAGCGTTCTTTGATGCATTTTGCATTCAAGACTTTCAGGTTCATTCTT
GTTAGGGTGTTCTGTGCATTTGTCCTTCATTATGTAGACACTCGCAGGATTGAAGAAGAACTACTCTATT
CAATGACGATCTCTTCCATGAAGACCAAAAACTAAAAATTGGTCATGTCAACGTCCAGTGCACACGACAT
TTTACCCTTCCCCACTAACACTTGTTTTGGCTGTCGATCATGTGGATGCTGCTACTGGTGGTGCTAATCT
GCTTGAAGACGCGGCGAGTAGTATCACCAAGTAATATACTTATATTGCGAAGATAATTTATATCTGATAT
TTCAATTACAAATTCTGAGACCACTACCCAGTTGACGGCACTCATGCTGGGTGCCTTAGATAGACGTCAA
GGTACACATCCTACGGAGTTACGATCGGCGACTTCAAAAGAATGTCACACCGGTAAGATACACACGTTTA
TTTCAAACGCCGAACTTGAATACACACCCTGACAGCGCCATAAGACAATTTCCTCTTGGAGCAAAAGTGT
AGTGCCAGTACGAGTGTTGTGGAGGAAGGCTGCATACATTGTGCCTGTCATTAAACGATGAGCTCGTCCG
TATTGGCCCCTGTAATGCCATGTTTTCCGCCCCCAATCGTCAAGGTTTTCCCTTTGTTAGATTCCTACCA
GTCATCTAGCAAGTGAGGTAAGCTTTGCCAGAAACGCCAAGGCTTTATCTATGTAGTCGATAAGCAAAGT
GGACTGATAGCTTAATATGGAAGGTCCCTCAGGACAAGTCGACCTGTGCAGAAGAGATAACAGCTTGGCA
TCACGCATCAGTGCCTCCTCTCAGACAGAATAAGTCGCCATAAGTTATCGACCGAACCTAGGTAGGGTAT
ATTTGGTGACGACAATACCTCCCGACGATACCTGGATTAGACACCGTATGCCGCGAATTAACGCCTTCCG
ACCAAGTCCCTTTTGGTGATCGACACTTTAGGATCATCTCCTGCCAGTCGCCCAGACTGACGGTGTTATG
GTGGCGCGCTATGGCTTTCCTAGCCGGTCAAGCTCCGTGCACTAGAGAGCGGAGAAGGAGGGGGAGTTGA
TAGGGAATGATATCTAGGTAGAGAAGTACTCCAACCAGAGATATGCGGATCAATGCTCCGGCAGTTGTTA
GCATACCCCAACCTCGTTTAAGTATCCTCTTCTTCCATCCATCTTTATCATTATTTGTCTATGTGCATCC
CTAGATCACGTCAATTATTTCGATAAATGGATACGTGCACTCGGGAATGCGTGATTGGCTCGTCTCGTGT
TCTCAGTTCCTCATTCCCCCCCACGTTACATTGACAACGGAGTATTAGCCTATGGTCCTGTTCGATAAGC
TTGCTCCATCGCCTCCACTACGTCAAGCGGAGTATCAGACATGAGCTCTACCCCAGATATCGCCTGCTTA
TCGCTGGTTGCTTTGTCATGCAAGTACAGATCACATCGGCAATTCTGATAACAGATGGTGCCATTGTCCC
GTAATCAATTGCCCATTGAAAAAGGAAGAGTATGAGTATTCAACATTTCCGTGTCGCCCTTATTCCCTTT
TTTGCGGCATTTTGCCTTCCTGTTTTTGCTCACCCAGAAACGCTGGTGAAAGTAAAAGATGCTGAAGATC
AGTTGGGTGCACGAGTGGGTTACATCGAACTGGATCTCAACAGCGGTAAGATCCTTGAGAGTTTTCGCCC
CGAAGAACGTTTTCCAATGATGAGCACTTTTAAAGTTCTGCTATGTGGCGCGGTATTATCCCGTATTGAC
GCCGGGCAAGAGCAACTCGGTCGCCGCATACACTATTCTCAGAATGACTTGGTTGAGTACTCACCAGTCA
CAGAAAAGCATCTTACGGATGGCATGACAGTAAGAGAATTATGCAGTGCTGCCATAACCATGAGTGATAA
CACTGCGGCCAACTTACTTCTGACAACGATCGGAGGACCGAAGGAGCTAACCGCTTTTTTGCACAACATG
GGGGATCATGTAACTCGCCTTGATCGTTGGGAACCGGAGCTGAATGAAGCCATACCAAACGACGAGCGTG
ACACCACGATGCCTGTAGCAATGGCAACAACGTTGCGCAAACTATTAACTGGCGAACTACTTACTCTAGC
TTCCCGGCAACAATTAATAGACTGGATGGAGGCGGATAAAGTTGCAGGACCACTTCTGCGCTCGGCCCTT
CCGGCTGGCTGGTTTATTGCTGATAAATCTGGAGCCGGTGAGCGTGGGTCTCGCGGTATCATTGCAGCAC
TGGGGCCAGATGGTAAGCCCTCCCGTATCGTAGTTATCTACACGACGGGGAGTCAGGCAACTATGGATGA
ACGAAATAGACAGATCGCTGAGATAGGTGCCTCACTGATTAAGCATTGGTAACTGTCAGACCAAGTTTAC
TCATATATACTTTAGATTGATTTAAAACTTCATTTTTAATTTAAAAGGATCTAGGTGAAGATCCTTTTTG
ATAATCTCATGACCAAAATCCCTTAACGTGAGTTTTCGTTCCACTGAGCGTCAGACCCCGTAGAAAAGAT
CAAAGGATCTTCTTGAGATCCTTTTTTTCTGCGCGTAATCTGCTGCTTGCAAACAAAAAAACCACCGCTA
CCAGCGGTGGTTTGTTTGCCGGATCAAGAGCTACCAACTCTTTTTCCGAAGGTAACTGGCTTCAGCAGAG
CGCAGATACCAAATACTGTTCTTCTAGTGTAGCCGTAGTTAGGCCACCACTTCAAGAACTCTGTAGCACC
GCCTACATACCTCGCTCTGCTAATCCTGTTACCAGTGGCTGCTGCCAGTGGCGATAAGTCGTGTCTTACC
GGGTTGGACTCAAGACGATAGTTACCGGATAAGGCGCAGCGGTCGGGCTGAACGGGGGGTTCGTGCACAC
AGCCCAGCTTGGAGCGAACGACCTACACCGAACTGAGATACCTACAGCGTGAGCTATGAGAAAGCGCCAC
GCTTCCCGAAGGGAGAAAGGCGGACAGGTATCCGGTAAGCGGCAGGGTCGGAACAGGAGAGCGCACGAGG
GAGCTTCCAGGGGGAAACGCCTGGTATCTTTATAGTCCTGTCGGGTTTCGCCACCTCTGACTTGAGCGTC
GATTTTTGTGATGCTCGTCAGGGGGGCGGAGCCTATGGAAAAACGCCAGCAACGCGGCCTTTTTACGGTT
CCTGGCCTTTTGCTGGCCTTTTGCTCACATGTTCTTTCCTGCGTTATCCCCTGATTCTGTGGATAACCGT
ATTACCGCCTTTGAGTGAGCTGATACCGCTCGCCGCAGCCGAACGACCGAGCGCAGCGAGTCAGTGAGCG
AGGAAGCGGAAGAGCGCCCAATACGCAAACCGCCTCTCCCCGCGCGTTGGCCGATTCATTAATGCAGCTG
GCACGACAGGTTTCCCGACTGGAAAGCGGGCAGTGAGCGCAACGCAATTAATGTGAGTTAGCTCACTCAT
TAGGCACCCCAGGCTTTACACTTTATGCTTCCGGCTCGTATGTTGTGTGGAATTGTGAGCGGATAACAAT
TTCACACAGGAAACAGCTATGACCATGATTACGCCACTGAACGAAGCATCTGTGCTTCATTTTGTAGAAC
AAAAATGCAACGCGAGAGCGCTAATTTTTCAAACAAAGAATCTGAGCTGCATTTTTACAGAACAGAAATG
CAACGCGAAAGCGCTATTTTACCAACGAAGAATCTGTGCTTCATTTTTGTAAAACAAAAATGCAACGCGA
GAGCGCTAATTTTTCAAACAAAGAATCTGAGCTGCATTTTTACAGAACAGAAATGCAACGCGAGAGCGCT
ATTTTACCAACAAAGAATCTATACTTCTTTTTTGTTCTACAAAAATGCATCCCGAGAGCGCTATTTTTCT
AACAAAGCATCTTAGATTACTTTTTTTCTCCTTTGTGCGCTCTATAATGCAGTCTCTTGATAACTTTTTG
CACTGTAGGTCCGTTAAGGTTAGAAGAAGGCTACTTTGGTGTCTATTTTCTCTTCCATAAAAAAAGCCTG
ACTCCACTTCCCGCGTTTACTGATTACTAGCGAAGCTGCGGGTGCATTTTTTCAAGATAAAGGCATCCCC
GATTATATTCTATACCGATGTGGATTGCGCATACTTTGTGAACAGAAAGTGATAGCGTTGATGATTCTTC
ATTGGTCAGAAAATTATGAACGGTTTCTTCTATTTTGTCTCTATATACTACGTATAGGAAATGTTTACAT
TTTCGTATTGTTTTCGATTCACTCTATGAATAGTTCTTACTACAATTTTTTTGTCTAAAGAGTAATACTA
GAGATAAACATAAAAAATGTAGAGGTCGAGTTTAGATGCAAGTTCAAGGAGCGAAAGGTGGATGGGTAGG
TTATATAGGGATATAGCACAGAGATATATAGCAAAGAGATACTTTTGAGCAATGTTTGTGGAAGCGGTAT
TCGCAATATTTTAGTAGCTCGTTACAGTCCGGTGCGTTTTTGGTTTTTTGAAAGTGCGTCTTCAGAGCGC
TTTTGGTTTTCAAAAGCGCTCTGAAGTTCCTATACTTTCTAGAGAATAGGAACTTCGGAATAGGAACTTC
AAAGCGTTTCCGAAAACGAGCGCTTCCGAAAATGCAACGCGAGCTGCGCACATACAGCTCACTGTTCACG
TCGCACCTATATCTGCGTGTTGCCTGTATATATATATACATGAGAAGAACGGCATAGTGCGTGTTTATGC
TTAAATGCGTACTTATATGCGTCTATTTATGTAGGATGAAAGGTAGTCTAGTACCTCCTGTGATATTATC
CCATTCCATGCGGGGTATCGTATGCTTCCTTCAGCACTACCCTTTAGCTGTTCTATATGCTGCCACTCCT
CAATTGGATTAGTCTCATCCTTCAATGCTATCATTTCCTTTGATATTGGATCATACTAAGAAACCATTAT
TATCATGACATTAACCTATAAAAATAGGCGTATCACGAGGCCCTTTCGTCTCGCGCGTTTCGGTGATGAC
GGTGAAAACCTCTGACACATGCAGCTCCCGGAGACGGTCACAGCTTGTCTGTAAGCGGATGCCGGGAGCA
GACAAGCCCGTCAGGGCGCGTCAGCGGGTGTTGGCGGGTGTCGGGGCTGGCTTAACTATGCGGCATCAGA
GCAGATTGTACTGAGAGTGCACCATACCACCTTTTCAATTCATCATTTTTTTTTTATTCTTTTTTTTGAT
TTCGGTTTCCTTGAAATTTTTTTGATTCGGTAATCTCCGAACAGAAGGAAGAACGAAGGAAGGAGCACAG
ACTTAGATTGGTATATATACGCATATGTAGTGTTGAAGAAACATGAAATTGCCCAGTATTCTTAACCCAA
CTGCACAGAACAAAAACCTGCAGGAAACGAAGATAAATCATGTCGAAAGCTACATATAAGGAACGTGCTG
CTACTCATCCTAGTCCTGTTGCTGCCAAGCTATTTAATATCATGCACGAAAAGCAAACAAACTTGTGTGC
TTCATTGGATGTTCGTACCACCAAGGAATTACTGGAGTTAGTTGAAGCATTAGGTCCCAAAATTTGTTTA
CTAAAAACACATGTGGATATCTTGACTGATTTTTCCATGGAGGGCACAGTTAAGCCGCTAAAGGCATTAT
CCGCCAAGTACAATTTTTTACTCTTCGAAGACAGAAAATTTGCTGACATTGGTAATACAGTCAAATTGCA
GTACTCTGCGGGTGTATACAGAATAGCAGAATGGGCAGACATTACGAATGCACACGGTGTGGTGGGCCCA
GGTATTGTTAGCGGTTTGAAGCAGGCGGCAGAAGAAGTAACAAAGGAACCTAGAGGCCTTTTGATGTTAG
CAGAATTGTCATGCAAGGGCTCCCTATCTACTGGAGAATATACTAAGGGTACTGTTGACATTGCGAAGAG
CGACAAAGATTTTGTTATCGGCTTTATTGCTCAAAGAGACATGGGTGGAAGAGATGAAGGTTACGATTGG
TTGATTATGACACCCGGTGTGGGTTTAGATGACAAGGGAGACGCATTGGGTCAACAGTATAGAACCGTGG
ATGATGTGGTCTCTACAGGATCTGACATTATTATTGTTGGAAGAGGACTATTTGCAAAGGGAAGGGATGC
TAAGGTAGAGGGTGAACGTTACAGAAAAGCAGGCTGGGAAGCATATTTGAGAAGATGCGGCCAGCAAAAC
TAAAAAACTGTATTATAAGTAAATGCATGTATACTAAACTCACAAATTAGAGCTTCAATTTAATTATATC
AGTTATTACCCTATGCGGTGTGAAATACCGCACAGATGCGTAAGGAGAAAATACCGCATCAGGAAATTGT
AAGCGTTAATATTTTGTTAAAATTCGCGTTAAATTTTTGTTAAATCAGCTCATTTTTTAACCAATAGGCC
GAAATCGGCAAAATCCCTTATAAATCAAAAGAATAGACCGAGATAGGGTTGAGTGGGGTACCGAGCTCGA
ATTCACTGGCCGTCGTTTTACAACGTCGTGACTGGGAAAACCCTGGCGTTACCCAACTTAATCGCCTTGC
AGCACATCCCCCTTTCGCCAGCTGGCGTAATAGCGAAGAGGCCCGCACCGATCGCCCTTCCCAACAGTTG
CGCAGCCTGAATGGCGAATGGCGCCTGATGCGGTATTTTCTCCTTACGCATCTGTGCGGTATTTCACACC
GCATA
[95 nt withheld, positions 8406-8500]
T
[46 nt withheld, positions 8502-8547]
CGCCAGCTTATTTTTTGTATACTGTTTTGTGATAGCACGAAGTTTTTCCACGGTATCTTGTTAAAAATAT
ATATTTGTGGCGGGCTTACCTACATCAAATTAATAAGAGACTAATTATAAACTAAACACACAAGCAAGCT
ACTTTAGGGTAAAAGTTTATAAATGCTTTTGACGTATAAACGTTGCTTGTATTTATTATTACAATTAAAG
GTGGATAGAAAACCTAGAGACTAGTTAGAAACTAATCTCAGGTTTGCGTTAAACTAAATCAGAGCCCGAG
AGGTTAACAGAACCTAGAAGGGGACTAGATATCCGGGTAGGGAAACAAAAAAAAAAAACAAGACAGCCAC
ATATTAGGGAGACTAGTTAGAAGCTAGTTCCAGGACTAGGAAAATAAAAGACAATGATACCACAGTCTAG
TTGACAACTAGATAGATTCTAGATTGAGGCCAAAGTCTCTGAGATCCAGGTTAGTTGCAACTAATACTAG
TTAGTATCTAGTCTCCTATAACTCTGAAGCTAGAATAACTTACTACTATTATCCTCACCACTGTTCAGCT
GCGCAAACGGAGTGATTGCAAGGTGTTCAGAGACTAGTTATTGACTAGTCAGTGACTAGCAATAACTAAC
AAGGTATTAACCTACCATGTCTGCCATCACCCTGCACTTCCTCGGGCTCAGCAGCCTTTTCCTCCTCATT
TTCATGCTCATTTTCCTTGTTTAAGACTGTGACTAGTCAAAGACTAGTCCAGAACCACAAAGGAGAAATG
TCTTACCACTTTCTTCATTGCTTGTCTCTTTTGCATTATCCATGTCTGCAACTAGTTAGAGTCTAGTTAG
TGACTAGTCCGACGAGGACTTGCTTGTCTCCGGATTGTTGGAGGAACTCTCCAGGGCCTCAAGATCCACA
ACAGAGCCTTCTAGAAGACTGGTCAATAACTAGTTGGTCTTTGTCTGAGTCTGACTTACGAGGTTGCATA
CTCGCTCCCTTTGCCTCGTCAATCGATGAGAAAAAGCGCCAAAACTCGCAATATGGCTTTGAACCACACG
GTGCTGAGACTAGTTAGAATCTAGTCCCAAACTAGCTTGGATAGCTTACCTTTGCCCTTTGCGTTGCGAC
AGGTCTTGCAGGGTATGGTTCCTTTCTCACCAGCTGATTTAGCTGCCTTGCTACCCTCACGGCGGATCTG
CATAAAGAGTGGCTAGAGGTTATAAATTAGCACTGATCCTAGGTACGGGGCTGAATGTAACTTGCCTTTC
CTTTCTCATCGCGCGGCAAGACAGGCTTGCTCAAATTCCTACCAGTCACAGGGGTATGCACGGCGTACGG
ACCACTTGAACTAGTCACAGATTAGTTAGCAACTAGTCTGCATTGAATGGCTGTACTTACGGGCCCTCGC
CATTGTCCTGATCATTTCCAGCTTCACCCTCGTTGCTGCAAAGTAGTTAGTGACTAGTCAAGGACTAGTT
GAAATGGGAGAAGAAACTCACGAATTCTCGACACCCTTAGTATTGTGGTCCTTGGACTTGGTGCTGCTAT
ATATTAGCTAATACACTAGTTAGACTCACAGAAACTTACGCAGCTCGCTTGCGCTTCTTGGTAGGAGTCG
GGGTTGGGAGAACAGTGCCTTCAAACAAGCCTTCATACCATGCTACTTGACTAGTCAGGGACTAGTCACC
AAGTAATCTAGATAGGACTTGCCTTTGGCCTCCATCAGTTCCTTCATAGTGGGAGGTCCATTGTGCAATG
TAAACTCCATGCCGTGGGAGTTCTTGTCCTTCAAGTGCTTGACCAATATGTTTCTGTTGGCAGAGGGAAC
CTGTCAACTAGTTAATAACTAGTCAGAAACTAGTATAGCAGTAGACTCACTGTACGCTTGAGGCATCCCT
TCACTCGGCAGTAGACTTCATATGGATGGATATCAGGCACGCCATTGTCGTCCTGTGGACTAGTCAGTAA
CTAGGCTTAAAGCTAGTCGGGTCGGCTTACTATCTTGAAATCCGGCAGCGTAAGCTCCCCGTCCTTAACT
GCCTCGAGATAGTGACAGTACTCTGGGGACTTTCGGAGATCGTTATCGCGAATGCTCGGCATACTAATCG
TTGACTAGTCTTGGACTAGTCCCGAGCAAAAAGGATTGGAGGAGGAGGAGGAAGGTGAGAGTGAGACAAA
GAGCGAAATAAGAGCTTCAAAGGCTATCTCTAAGCAGTATGAAGGTTAAGTATCTAGTTCTTGACTAGAT
TTAAAAGAGATTTCGACTAGTTATGTACCTGGAGTTTGGATATAGGAATGTGTTGTGGTAACGAAATGTA
AGGGGGAGGAAAGAAAAAGTCGGTCAAGAGGTAACTCTAAGTCGGCCATTCCTTTTTGGGAGGCGCTAAC
CATAAACGGCATGGTCGACTTAGAGTTAGCTCAGGGAATTTAGGGAGTTATCTGCGACCACTGGACTCTC
AGGCTTTCCATTGGGGTACTAACATAGCCATCAAATGCCGGCCCGTGTTTAATCTCCTCGAGATGGCTGG
GCTCACATGCGTTCTACTCAAAAACTCTTATACCTAGGCCCTCTCCCAATCGTGTATGTTTGGACCTTCC
TCTCTCACACTTTGGATAACATCAAGCATACTGCAGATTTTGACCTAGTTAACAAGGCACATCATGCTAT
CACTTCCAACACTCTTGCTGAGCGCGTTCTGCCTTGCCTTTCTGGTTCTACGAAGTATCCAGTCCCGCCT
GCAACGCCGCAGAAACGCCAAAAGGTGGGGTTGTCAACCGCCAGCTAGAGCTCCATCGGGATTCTTTGGC
ATTCCGCCGTTCCTCGGTGGTCGCAGATAACTCCCTAAATTCCCTGAGCTAACTCTAAGTCGACCATGCC
GTTTATGGTTAGCGCCTCCCAAAAAGGAATGGCCGACTTAGAGTTACCTCTTGACCGACTTTTTCTTTCC
TCCCCCTTACATTTCGTTACCACAACACATTCCTATATCCAAACTCCAGGTACATAACTAGTCGAAATCT
CTTTTAAATCTAGTCAAGAACTAGATACTTAACCTTCATACTGCTTAGAGATAGCCTTTGAAGCTCTTAT
TTCGCTCTTTGTCTCACTCTCACCTTCCTCCTCCTCCTCCAATCCTTTTTGCTCGGGACTAGTCCAAGAC
TAGTCAACGATTAGTATGCCGAGCATTCGCGATAACGATCTCCGAAAGTCCCCAGAGTACTGTCACTATC
TCGAGGCAGTTAAGGACGGGGAGCTTACGCTGCCGGATTTCAAGATAGTAAGCCGACCCGACTAGCTTTA
AGCCTAGTTACTGACTAGTCCACAGGACGACAATGGCGTGCCTGATATCCATCCATATGAAGTCTACTGC
CGAGTGAAGGGATGCCTCAAGCGTACAGTGAGTCTACTGCTATACTAGTTTCTGACTAGTTATTAACTAG
TTGACAGGTTCCCTCTGCCAACAGAAACATATTGGTCAAGCACTTGAAGGACAAGAACTCCCACGGCATG
GAGTTTACATTGCACAATGGACCTCCCACTATGAAGGAACTGATGGAGGCCAAAGGCAAGTCCTATCTAG
ATTACTTGGTGACTAGTCCCTGACTAGTCAAGTAGCATGGTATGAAGGCTTGTTTGAAGGCACTGTTCTC
CCAACCCCGACTCCTACCAAGAAGCGCAAGCGAGCTGCGTAAGTTTCTGTGAGTCTAACTAGTGTATTAG
CTAATATATAGCAGCACCAAGTCCAAGGACCACAATACTAAGGGTGTCGAGAATTCGTGAGTTTCTTCTC
CCATTTCAACTAGTCCTTGACTAGTCACTAACTACTTTGCAGCAACGAGGGTGAAGCTGGAAATGATCAG
GACAATGGCGAGGGCCCGTAAGTACAGCCATTCAATGCAGACTAGTTGCTAACTAATCTGTGACTAGTTC
AAGTGGTCCGTACGCCGTGCATACCCCTGTGACTGGTAGGAATTTGAGCAAGCCTGTCTTGCCGCGCGAT
GAGAAAGGAAAGGCAAGTTACATTCAGCCCCGTACCTAGGATCAGTGCTAATTTATAACCTCTAGCCACT
CTTTATGCAGATCCGCCGTGAGGGTAGCAAGGCAGCTAAATCAGCTGGTGAGAAAGGAACCATACCCTGC
AAGACCTGTCGCAACGCAAAGGGCAAAGGTAAGCTATCCAAGCTAGTTTGGGACTAGATTCTAACTAGTC
TCAGCACCGTGTGGTTCAAAGCCATATTGCGAGTTTTGGCGCTTTTTCTCATCGATTGACGAGGCAAAGG
GAGCGAGTATGCAACCTCGTAAGTCAGACTCAGACAAAGACCAACTAGTTATTGACCAGTCTTCTAGAAG
GCTCTGTTGTGGATCTTGAGGCCCTGGAGAGTTCCTCCAACAATCCGGAGACAAGCAAGTCCTCGTCGGA
CTAGTCACTAACTAGACTCTAACTAGTTGCAGACATGGATAATGCAAAAGAGACAAGCAATGAAGAAAGT
GGTAAGACATTTCTCCTTTGTGGTTCTGGACTAGTCTTTGACTAGTCACAGTCTTAAACAAGGAAAATGA
GCATGAAAATGAGGAGGAAAAGGCTGCTGAGCCCGAGGAAGTGCAGGGTGATGGCAGACATGGTAGGTTA
ATACCTTGTTAGTTATTGCTAGTCACTGACTAGTCAATAACTAGTCTCTGAACACCTTGCAATCACTCCG
TTTGCGCAGCTGAACAGTGGTGAGGATAATAGTAGTAAGTTATTCTAGCTTCAGAGTTATAGGAGACTAG
ATACTAACTAGTATTAGTTGCAACTAACCTGGATCTCAGAGACTTTGGCCTCAATCTAGAATCTATCTAG
TTGTCAACTAGACTGTGGTATCATTGTCTTTTATTTTCCTAGTCCTGGAACTAGCTTCTAACTAGTCTCC
CTAATATGTGGCTGTCTTGTTTTTTTTTTTTGTTTCCCTACCCGGATATCTAGTCCCCTTCTAGGTTCTG
TTAACCTCTCGGGCTCTGATTTAGTTTAACGCAAACCTGAGATTAGTTTCTAACTAGTCTCTAGGTTTTC
TATCCACCTTTAATTGTAATAATAAATACAAGCAACGTTTATACGTCAAAAGCATTTATAAACTTTTACC
CTAAAGTAGCTTGCTTGTGTGTTTAGTTTATAATTAGTCTCTTATTAATTTGATGTAGGTAAGCCCGCCA
CAAATATATATTTTTAACAAGATACCGTGGAAAAACTTCGTGCTATCACAAAACAGTATACAAAAAATAA
GCT
[138 nt withheld, positions 13801-13938]
CCTTTGACGTTGGAGTCCACGTTCTTT
[37 nt withheld, positions 13966-14002]
ACTCTATCTCGGGCTATTCTTTTGATTTATAAGGGATTTTGCCGATTTCGGTCTATTGGTTAAAAAATGA
GCTGATTTAACAAAAATTTAACGCGAATTTTAACAAAATGGGGTGACGATGAGCCGCTCTTGCATCTTTG
TTTGTATTATACTGTCTTTCTTGTTACACATAATTATTCTAGAATGCCCCACCGTTACATACGGGACACA
GCCATTTACATATGCATGTGGATTACGAGCTAACGAGTTCATTCAAATCTCAGAACTATCACATAATCAT
CATTCCCCTATCGTCAAAGACCGTAAGACAAATCCGGTTCATGCACTGAACCCATTCGGGTAGTGAGTCA
TTTACTCAGCACACTCGCGCTGACGCTCGTCGAACACCTTCAATGCCTCCTCGGCAGCCTTGACACCACT
GAGAACCATGGCACCGAAGGTAGGGCCCATGCGGTTAAAGCCATCAATTTCAGACAGCTCCATACCGCCG
ATTATCAAGCCCTTAGTAACCTCGCGGGTGTTCTTGACGATGGCATCCTGCGCTGATTGTGATAGTTCCC
ACTTGTCCGTCCGCATCGGCATCCGCAGCTCGGGATAGTTCCGACCTAGGATTGGATGCATGCGGAACCG
CACGAGGGCGGGGCGGAAATTGACACACCACTCCTCTCCACGCACCGTTCAAGAGGTACGCGTATAGAGC
CGTATAGAGCAGAGACGGAGCACTTTCTGGTACTGTCCGCACGGGATGTCCGCACGGAGAGCCACAAACG
AGCGGGGCCCCGTACGTGCTCTCCTACCCCAGGATCGCATCCCCGCATAGCTGAACATCTATATAAAGAC
CCCCAAGGTTCTCAGTCTCACCAACATCATCAACCAACAATCAACAGTTCTCTACTCAGTTAATTAGAAC
TCTTCCAATCCTATCACCTCGCCTTAATTAAGCGGAACAAATTGAAGCGAGTCCCCGTGGAGCGCGAGCC
CGCGAGAGAGTCGTGCGGGATGATGCCATGAAGTATCACCTACATTGTATGCTCTCCAGATCGAAGAGGA
ATACTCTGAATAAGTGGATTTAGGCGGTTTCTTTGGTCCTACTATATGCACACTCAGATTCTGTCAATTG
AAAAGTCAGCCCGCTGTCTATCATGACTTCTATCTCCATTAATTGTCATCCAGCCGTGCCTCTGTATGGT
GCGTATACCCTCGACTCACACCTGTGAAGTCTCTGCCACTTAGCGCAGCCAAAGAAGATTTAGTCTAAAG
GTCTACAATCAATTCAGGCCGTATTCAGGGCGGCCGCTTCTGCTGTTTCTGGGCTCAATGCTTTGGTATC
TCAAAGGAGAGGAGAAGCGTCCGTGGAAGGCAGGAAGACCTACAAGACCTGGCACTCAGAAAGAGGGCGG
TTGCTCTTAAGTGTAGGGCTGCGCAGGGGAGGAACTCTGGGGTTGTCAAATGCGGCAGACGGAAATCTAC
ATTAGCAGCGTCAATCCACCCCCTTTTGGTGAACCATAAAGGGGCTAGTCTACCCCAGCTTCGAATCAGA
ATAATATAAATGCGGGGAAAGCTTTAGGTATGCGGACAGATCCATACTGGGTCCTCCAAGAGATCGGCCC
GCACATCTGACGTGGTTTCAAGGTTCGACCCATGCGGAGCCGCATTGGAGGATCTATCCCTGTAGGTACC
TTAGCTAAAGATCTACGCCGTATGGCCAAGCGGAAGATATAGGAACGATCGGCCATGAAGTCGTGTCTTC
TACAAACTCTCGTATATTCACTAGGTTCGACGTCTGCTAAACTAACCTGACCTAACCTAACCTTAACTCC
CTGCCAGTTCAGCCCATGCGGACCCGGCAGTCATGTCTTTCGCTTCAGATTGAACGCGGCTGCCTCGTCT
CGATCAGGATTTAGCAGAAGACAGTACACACTGAAAAAGTACCACAATAAAGAAGCTATATTGCAGGCCA
AATAGCCGTCTGCTCGGTCTGTTTATTCAACCTGGCCTCTTTCATCGTTTTTCCCTTTTCCTTATTAAAC
CATATATCTCCAGCAGAGCGATCGCGGGAGGAGATAATTTAGTTGAGATCGAAGTTGGCTTTATAGTTGT
AACAGTGAAATCAGGGCACGAATCTTTAGTACTTCGTTGATCGCCACTCCACCAAGGGTTTGCCATTAAG
CATAACTGGCAATATTTTTGTCAATTTGCCTTTTCGACCGTGTAAATGTCCCTATCCATACTCTCCGCAG
TCAATATCCGGAGGTCAAGTGTGAAGACTGTTTACCCCAGCAAGATACTTGGACAAGCCTGGTTTGCAAT
CCATAGTTTCAGCAGGCTTCCTAGGTGGCCTTAAGCCTGGGATACTGGCTGGCTGCTAGCAATTGCCATG
ACTATGTTGGAGGAAATGTTCGAGAGGAATCTTGGGTCCATGAACAGAGTAGTCCCACTTCAAATGTTGC
GTATGCCTGATATTACGGACCAATAGAGGAACAACCTGGCAGCAGCTAACTTGTATATCTCTAATCGCGT
TGACGACCGTTCTGTGTCAGTGCAACTGCCACGCAAAGACTTCAGAATAATAAACTTTGCCAGAGAAGGC
AGTTGTATTATGTTAATATCGCAACATTGTGAAAATTAAATGAACTAACAATCAAAAAGAAAGAAAATCC
GAACTTTCCCTCCGTATTATCTAACCCGTGTGCTTTTGCAACGCAATCCAACTATTCCAGTTGACGACAT
TAATCCAAGCCAGCATAGGAAGAATACCAAAAACCTTCAGACAGCCGTACCCGCAAGCCTTGTTACCAAC
CAGCTATAGCAATCTTACCCGTTCAATTTCTTAATCCCCATCTAGACGCTTCCAGCACTCTGACTGTCGG
GAGACGGGTTCCTTTGCCAGCCATGAGCATTCGCCTAGTTAGGGAGCGGCGGATGCCTACTTACTTCTGG
GAACGAGGCGCGCCGTGAGCGGGAAATATGGGTATCTTGGGAGAGGAGAGTTGGAGTAGGGAGAAATGCT
GGCTCGGTGGGAGGACGAGGGAGCTTTAATAATACCGCTCTGGCTTTGGTAGCACTGAGCCAGTGGTCGC
AGCAAAAGAGGGGAAAGGAGGGGAACAGGTCAAGCGGAGCCGCTCTTGTTGAGGATAGCTGTTACCCATG
GAAATTACATGTAGCAAGCTAGCAACCCGCCGAAGTGCCCCACTGGTCTTCAAGAGCCAGTCCAGGTGAA
CTGCATTCCGTCCCCTTCGCCGCGGTGCCCACTGCCTCCACAGCCTAGATGATTCTGAAAACACGTTGAA
GAGCTCGCGATAATAACCGAGGCGGGTAATGCAGGATGAAACTTACGATCTACAACCTACAGCACCCTGG
TTCTGAAACAAAGTTGAGGATCCCCGCGATCGATAACCCAGACCGTAATGCGAATTGCAATTTACGATTT
ACCCCCCGTAGAGCGGACTGATTCTGGACCTATCTTGAGACTATGTGGTGGAGCCTGCGATGATAACCGA
GGCCGTAATGCAAAAATGAAAATTACGAACCAAGAGGCGTGATGAGAAGATCA
